>Addgene plasmid #146843 | pAc5.1B-EGFP-HsTNRC6A_L | addgene full sequence | sequence record 357747 | Addgene NGS Result
CATGAATGGCATCAACTCTGAATCAAATCTTTGCAGATGCACCTACTTCTCATTTCCACTGTCACATCAT
TTTTCCAGATCTCGCTGCCTGTTATGTGGCCCACAAACCAAGACACGTTTTATGGCCATTAAAGCTGGCT
GATCGTCGCCAAACACCAAATACATAATGAATATGTACACATTCGAGAAAGAAGCGATCAAAGAAGCGTC
TTCGGGCGGAGTAGGAGAATGCGGAGGAGAAGGAGAACGAGCTGATCTAGTATCTCTCCACAATCCAATG
CCAACTGACCAACTGGCCATATTCGGAGCAATTTGAAGCCAATTTCCATCGCCTGGCGATCGCTCCATTC
TTGGCTATATGTTTTTCACCGTTACCCGGGGCCATTTTCAAAGACTCGTCGGCAAGATAAGATTGTGTCA
CTCGCTGTCTCTCTTCATTTGTCGAAGAATGCTGAGGAATTTCGCGATGACGTCGGCGAGTATTTTGAAG
AATGAGAATAATTTGTATTTATACGAAAATCAGTTAGTGGAATTTTCTACAAAAACATGTTATCTATAGA
TAATTTTGTTGCAAAATATGTTGACTATGACAAAGATTGTATGTATATACCTTTAATGTATTCTCATTTT
CTTATGTATTTATAATGGCAATGATGATACTGATGATATTTTAAGATGATGCCAGACCAAAAGGCTTGAA
TTTCTGCGTCTTTTGCCGAACGCAGTGCATGTGCAATTGTTGTTTTTTGGAATATTCAATTTTCGGACTG
TCCGCTTTGATTTCAGTTTCTTGGCTTATTCAAAAAGCAAAGTAAAGCCAAAAAAGCGAGATGGCAATAC
CAAATGCGGCAAAACGGTAGTGGAAGGAAAGGGGTGCGGGGCAGCGGAAGGAAGGGTGGGGCGGGGCGTG
GCGGGGTCTGTGGCTGGGCGCGACGTCACCGACGTTGGAGCCACTCCTTTGACCATGTGTGCGTGTGTGT
ATTATTCGTGTCTCGCCACTCGCCGGTTGTTTTTTTCTTTTTATGCTGCGCTCTCTCTAGCGCCATCTCG
CTTACGCATGCTCAACGCACCGCATGTTGCCGTTTCCTTTTATGCGTCATTTTGGCTCGAAATAGGCAAT
TATTTAAACAAAGATTAGTCAACGAAAACGCTAAAATAAATAAGTCTACAATATGGTTACTTATTGCCAT
GTGTGTGCAGCCAACGATAGCAACAAAAGCAACAACACAGGTGGCTTTCCCTCTTTCACTTTTTGTTTGC
AAGCCGCGTGCGAGCAAGACGGCACGACCGGCAAACGCAATTACGCTGACAAAGAGCAGACGAAGTTTTG
GCGAAAAACATCAAGGCGCCTGATACGAATGCATTTGCAATAACAATTGCGATATTTAATATTGTTTATG
AAGCTGTTTGACTTCAAAACACACAAAAAAAAAAATAAAACAAATTATTTGAAAGAGAATTAGGAATCGG
ACGCTTATCGTTAGGGTAACAACAAGAAATGCTTACTGAGTCACAGCCTCTGGAAAACTGCCGCAAGCCA
GAGAGAGAGAGAAAAAGAGGGAGAGCAGCTTAGACCGCATGTGCTTGTGTGTGAGGCGTCTCTCTCTTCG
TCTCTGTTGCGCAAACGCATAGACTGCACTGAAAAAATCGATTACCTATTTTTTATGAATGAATATTTGC
ACTATTACTATTCAAAACTATTAAGATAGCAATCACATTCAATAGCCAAATACTATACCACCTGAGCGAT
GCAACGAAATGATCAATTTGAGCAAAAATGCTGCATATTTAGGACGGCATCATTATAGAAATGCTTCTTG
CTGTGTACTTTTCTCTCGTCTGGCAGCTGTTTCGCCGTTATTGTTAAAACCGGCTTAAGTTAGGTGTGTT
TTCTACGACTAGTGAATGCCCTACTAGAAGATGTGTGTTGCACAAAATGTCCCTGGAATAACCAATTTGA
AGTGCAGATAGCAGTAAACGTAAGCTAATATGAATATTATTTAACTGTAATGTTTTAATATCGCTGGACA
TTACTAATAAACCCACTATAAACACATGTACATATGTATGTTTTGGCATACAATGAGTAGTTGGGGAAAA
AATGTGTAAAAGCACCGTGACCATCACAGCATAAAGATAACCAGCTGAAGTATCGAATATGAGTAACCCC
CAAATTGAATCACATGCCGCAACTGATAGGACCCATGGAAGTACACTCTTCATGGCGATATACAAGACAC
ACACAAGCACGAACACCCAGTTGCGGAGGAAATTCTCCGTAAATGAAAACCCAATCGGCGAACAATTCAT
ACCCATATATGGTAAAAGTTTTGAACGCGACTTGAGAGCGGAGAGCATTGCGGCTGATAAGGTTTTAGCG
CTAAGCGGGCTTTATAAAACGGGCTGCGGGACCAGTTTTCATATCACTACCGTTTGAGTTCTTGTGCTGT
GTGGATACTCCTCCCGACACAAAGCCGCTCCATCAGCCAGCAGTCGTCTAATCCAGAGACCCCGGATCGG
GGTACCATCATGGTGAGCAAGGGCGAGGAGCTGTTCACCGGGGTGGTGCCCATCCTGGTCGAGCTGGACG
GCGACGTAAACGGCCACAAGTTCAGCGTGTCCGGCGAGGGCGAGGGCGATGCCACCTACGGCAAGCTGAC
CCTGAAGTTCATCTGCACCACCGGCAAGCTGCCCGTGCCCTGGCCCACCCTCGTGACCACCCTGACCTAC
GGCGTGCAGTGCTTCAGCCGCTACCCCGACCACATGAAGCAGCACGACTTCTTCAAGTCCGCCATGCCCG
AAGGCTACGTCCAGGAGCGCACCATCTTCTTCAAGGACGACGGCAACTACAAGACCCGCGCCGAGGTGAA
GTTCGAGGGCGACACCCTGGTGAACCGCATCGAGCTGAAGGGCATCGACTTCAAGGAGGACGGCAACATC
CTGGGGCACAAGCTGGAGTACAACTACAACAGCCACAACGTCTATATCATGGCCGACAAGCAGAAGAACG
GCATCAAGGTGAACTTCAAGATCCGCCACAACATCGAGGACGGCAGCGTGCAGCTCGCCGACCACTACCA
GCAGAACACCCCCATCGGCGACGGCCCCGTGCTGCTGCCCGACAACCACTACCTGAGCACCCAGTCCGCC
CTGAGCAAAGACCCCAACGAGAAGCGCGATCACATGGTCCTGCTGGAGTTCGTGACCGCCGCCGGGATCA
CTCTCGGCATGGACGAGCTGTACAAGCCAAGCTTGATGGATGCTGATTCTGCCTCCAGTTCTGAATCAGA
GAGAAACATCACTATCATGGCTTCAGGGAACACAGGTGGTGAAAAAGATGGCCTTCGGAATAGCACTGGA
CTTGGTTCCCAAAACAAGTTTGTAGTTGGTAGCAGCAGCAATAATGTGGGCCATGGAAGTAGTACTGGGC
CATGGGGTTTTTCCCATGGAGCCATAATAAGCACATGTCAGGTCTCTGTGGATGCTCCTGAAAGCAAATC
TGAAAGTAGCAACAATAGAATGAATGCTTGGGGCACTGTAAGTTCTTCATCAAATGGAGGGTTAAATCCA
AGCACTTTGAATTCAGCTAGCAACCATGGTGCCTGGCCAGTATTAGAGAACAATGGACTTGCCCTAAAAG
GGCCTGTAGGGAGTGGTAGTTCTGGCATTAATATTCAGTGCAGTACTATAGGCCAGATGCCTAACAATCA
GAGTATTAACTCTAAAGTGAGTGGTGGTTCTACCCATGGTACCTGGGGAAGCCTTCAGGAAACTTGTGAA
TCTGAAGTAAGTGGTACACAGAAGGTTTCATTCAGTGGTCAACCTCAAAATATTACCACTGAAATGACTG
GACCAAATAACACTACTAACTTTATGACCTCTAGTTTACCAAACTCCGGTTCAGTGCAGAATAATGAGCT
GCCTAGTAGTAACACAGGGGCCTGGCGTGTGAGCACAATGAATCATCCTCAGATGCAGGCTCCATCAGGT
ATGAATGGCACTTCCCTTTCTCACCTTAGCAATGGAGAGTCAAAAAGTGGAGGCTCTTATGGTACTACAT
GGGGTGCCTATGGTTCTAATTACTCTGGAGACAAATGTTCAGGCCCTAATGGCCAAGCTAATGGTGACAC
TGTGAATGCAACTCTAATGCAGCCTGGCGTAAATGGTCCTATGGGCACTAACTTTCAAGTTAACACAAAC
AAAGGAGGTGGTGTGTGGGAATCTGGTGCAGCAAACTCCCAGAGTACATCATGGGGAAGTGGAAATGGCA
CAAATTCTGGAGGAAGTCGAAGAGGATGGGGAACCCCTGCACAAAACACTGGCACTAATTTACCCAGCGT
TGAGTGGAACAAACTGCCTAGCAATCAGCATTCCAATGATAGTGCAAATGGCAATGGTAAGACGTTTACA
AATGGATGGAAATCTACTGAGGAAGAGGATCAGGGTTCTGCCACATCTCAGACAAATGAGCAAAGCAGTG
TGTGGGCCAAAACAGGAGGTACAGTGGAGAGCGATGGTAGTACAGAAAGCACTGGACGCCTTGAGGAAAA
AGGAACTGGGGAAAGTCAGAGTAGAGACAGAAGAAAAATTGATCAGCACACATTACTCCAAAGCATTGTA
AACAGAACTGACTTAGATCCACGTGTCCTGTCCAACTCTGGTTGGGGACAGACTCCTATTAAGCAGAATA
CTGCCTGGGATACAGAAACATCACCTAGAGGGGAACGAAAGACTGACAATGGGACAGAGGCCTGGGGAAG
CTCTGCAACACAGACTTTTAACTCAGGGGCATGTATAGATAAGACTAGCCCTAATGGTAATGATACCTCA
TCTGTATCAGGGTGGGGCGATCCCAAACCTGCTCTGAGGTGGGGAGATTCCAAAGGCTCAAACTGCCAGG
GGGGGTGGGAAGATGATTCTGCTGCTACAGGAATGGTCAAGAGCAATCAGTGGGGGAATTGCAAAGAGGA
GAAGGCTGCATGGAATGACTCGCAAAAGAATAAACAGGGATGGGGTGATGGACAAAAATCAAGCCAAGGG
TGGTCTGTTTCTGCCAGTGATAACTGGGGAGAAACTTCAAGGAATAACCATTGGGGTGAGGCCAATAAGA
AATCCAGCTCAGGAGGTAGTGACAGTGACAGGTCCGTTTCCGGTTGGAACGAACTTGGTAAAACTAGTTC
TTTCACTTGGGGAAACAACATAAATCCAAATAATTCATCAGGATGGGATGAATCTTCTAAACCTACTCCT
TCCCAGGGATGGGGAGACCCTCCAAAGTCTAATCAGTCTCTAGGTTGGGGAGATTCGTCAAAGCCAGTCA
GCTCTCCAGACTGGAACAAGCAACAAGACATTGTTGGATCTTGGGGAATCCCACCAGCTACAGGCAAACC
TCCTGGTACAGGCTGGCTGGGGGGACCTATACCAGCCCCAGCAAAAGAAGAAGAACCCACAGGCTGGGAG
GAACCATCCCCAGAATCTATACGTCGCAAAATGGAGATTGATGATGGAACTTCAGCTTGGGGAGATCCAA
GCAAATACAACTACAAAAATGTGAACATGTGGAACAAAAACGTCCCAAATGGCAACAGCCGTTCAGACCA
GCAAGCACAGGTACATCAGCTGCTAACGCCTGCAAGTGCCATCTCAAACAAAGAGGCAAGCAGTGGCTCT
GGCTGGGGTGAGCCCTGGGGGGAGCCTTCTACTCCAGCCACAACTGTGGATAATGGTACTTCAGCATGGG
GTAAGCCCATAGACAGTGGTCCCAGCTGGGGGGAACCCATTGCTGCGGCATCCAGCACATCCACGTGGGG
CTCCAGCTCTGTTGGTCCACAAGCATTAAGCAAATCTGGGCCAAAATCTATGCAAGATGGCTGGTGTGGT
GATGATATGCCATTGCCTGGAAATCGCCCCACTGGCTGGGAAGAGGAAGAGGATGTGGAGATTGGAATGT
GGAATAGTAATTCATCTCAAGAGCTTAACTCATCTTTAAATTGGCCACCATATACAAAGAAAATGTCATC
GAAGGGTCTGAGTGGCAAAAAAAGGAGAAGGGAAGGGGGAATGATGAAAGGTGGAAACAAACAAGAAGAA
GCGTGGATAAATCCATTTGTTAAACAGTTTTCAAACATCAGTTTTTCGAGAGACTCACCAGAGGAAAATG
TACAAAGCAATAAGATGGACCTTTCTGGAGGAATGTTACAAGACAAACGAATGGAGATAGATAAACATAG
CCTAAATATTGGTGATTACAATCGAACGGTCGGGAAAGGCCCTGGTTCTCGGCCTCAGATTTCCAAAGAG
TCTTCCATGGAGCGCAATCCTTATTTTGATAAGGATGGCATTGTAGCAGATGAATCCCAAAACATGCAGT
TTATGTCCAGTCAAAGCATGAAACTTCCCCCTTCAAATAGTGCACTACCTAACCAGGCCCTTGGCTCCAT
AGCAGGGCTGGGTATGCAAAACTTGAATTCTGTTAGACAGAATGGCAATCCCAGTATGTTTGGTGTTGGA
AACACAGCAGCACAACCCCGGGGCATGCAGCAGCCTCCAGCACAACCTCTTAGTTCATCTCAGCCTAATC
TCCGTGCTCAAGTGCCTCCTCCATTACTCTCCCCTCAGGTTCCAGTTTCATTGCTGAAGTATGCACCAAA
CAACGGTGGCCTGAATCCACTCTTTGGCCCTCAACAGGTAGCCATGCTGAACCAGCTATCCCAGCTAAAC
CAGCTTTCTCAGATCTCCCAGTTACAGCGATTGTTAGCGCAGCAGCAAAGGGCGCAGAGTCAGAGAAGCG
TGCCTTCTGGGAACCGGCCGCAGCAAGACCAGCAGGGTCGACCTCTTAGTGTGCAGCAGCAAATGATGCA
ACAATCTCGTCAACTTGATCCAAACCTGTTGGTGAAGCAGCAGACTCCACCATCTCAGCAGCAGCCACTC
CATCAGCCAGCCATGAAGTCTTTCCTTGACAATGTCATGCCCCACACTACACCTGAGCTGCAAAAAGGGC
CATCACCAATAAATGCTTTCAGCAACTTCCCTATAGGCTTGAACTCAAACTTGAATGTAAATATGGATAT
GAACAGTATTAAAGAGCCACAGTCAAGACTAAGGAAGTGGACGACAGTGGGCAGCATTTCTGTGAACACA
TCTTTGGATCAAAACTCCAGCAAACATGGTGCTATTTCAAGTGGTTTCAGGCTGGAAGAGTCTCCATTTG
TTCCCTATGACTTTATGAACAGCAGTACTTCACCAGCCAGTCCTCCAGGTTCAATAGGAGATGGCTGGCC
ACGTGCCAAATCGCCTAACGGCTCTAGCAGTGTTAATTGGCCACCAGAATTTCGTCCTGGTGAGCCATGG
AAAGGTTATCCAAACATTGACCCTGAAACTGACCCTTACGTCACTCCTGGCAGTGTCATAAACAATCTTT
CAATTAATACTGTGCGGGAAGTTGACCACCTCAGGGACAGGAACAGTGGGTCATCCTCATCCTTGAACAC
CACGCTGCCTTCAACTAGTGCCTGGTCATCCATTCGTGCCTCCAACTACAACGTTCCCCTCAGCAGTACA
GCACAAAGCACTTCAGCCAGAAATAGTGATTCCAAATTGACATGGTCTCCTGGTTCAGTTACAAACACCT
CTCTGGCTCATGAGCTGTGGAAGGTCCCTTTGCCACCTAAAAACATCACTGCTCCGTCCCGCCCACCTCC
GGGACTGACTGGTCAGAAGCCACCCTTGTCTACGTGGGATAATTCTCCCCTTCGTATAGGTGGAGGATGG
GGAAATTCTGACGCCAGATATACCCCAGGTTCCAGCTGGGGTGAGAGCAGCTCAGGGAGAATAACAAATT
GGCTTGTTCTAAAAAACCTTACACCTCAGATCGATGGCTCAACTCTGCGCACTCTGTGCATGCAGCACGG
CCCGCTGATCACATTCCACCTGAACCTCCCTCACGGAAATGCTCTGGTCCGCTACAGTTCAAAAGAAGAG
GTAGTGGAGGCACAAAAGTCTCTGCACATGTGTGTACTGGGGAACACTACTATTCTTGCTGAGTTTGCCA
GTGAAGAGGAGATCAGTCGTTTCTTTGCACAAAGCCAGTCTCTGACCCCTTCTCCCGGCTGGCAGTCTCT
CGGGTCCAGCCAGAGCCGGCTGGGCTCCCTCGACTGTTCCCACTCATTCTCCAGCCGGACCGATCTCAAT
CACTGGAATGGTGCTGGGCTGTCGGGAACTAACTGTGGAGACCTTCACGGCACTTCACTCTGGGGGACCC
CGCATTATTCCACAAGCCTGTGGGGTCCCCCAAGCAGCAGCGACCCCCGAGGAATTAGCAGCCCATCTCC
CATTAACGCTTTTCTTTCTGTTGACCACCTGGGTGGGGGTGGAGAGTCCATGTAACTCGAGTCTAGAGGG
CCCGCGGTTCGAAGGTAAGCCTATCCCTAACCCTCTCCTCGGTCTCGATTCTACGCGTACCGGTCATCAT
CACCATCACCATTGAGTTTAAACCCGCTGATCAGCCTCGACTGTGCCTTCTAAGGCCTGAGCTCGCTGAT
CAGCCTCGATCGAGGATCCAGACATGATAAGATACATTGATGAGTTTGGACAAACCACAACTAGAATGCA
GTGAAAAAAATGCTTTATTTGTGAAATTTGTGATGCTATTGCTTTATTTGTAACCATTATAAGCTGCAAT
AAACAAGTTAACAACAACAATTGCATTCATTTTATGTTTCAGGTTCAGGGGGAGGTGTGGGAGGTTTTTT
AAAGCAAGTAAAACCTCTACAAATGTGGTATGGCTGATTATGATCAGTCGACCGATGCCCTTGAGAGCCT
TCAACCCAGTCAGCTCCTTCCGGTGGGCGCGGGGCATGACTATCGTCGCCGCACTTATGACTGTCTTCTT
TATCATGCAACTCGTAGGACAGGTGCCGGCAGCGCTCTGGGTCATTTTCGGCGAGGACCGCTTTCGCTGG
AGCGCGACGATGATCGGCCTGTCGCTTGCGGTATTCGGAATCTTGCACGCCCTCGCTCAAGCCTTCGTCA
CTGGTCCCGCCACCAAACGTTTCGGCGAGAAGCAGGCCATTATCGCCGGCATGGCGGCCGACGCGCTGGG
CTACGTCTTGCTGGCGTTCGCGACGCGAGGCTGGATGGCCTTCCCCATTATGATTCTTCTCGCTTCCGGC
GGCATCGGGATGCCCGCGTTGCAGGCCATGCTGTCCAGGCAGGTAGATGACGACCATCAGGGACAGCTTC
AAGGCCAGCAAAAGGCCAGGAACCGTAAAAAGGCCGCGTTGCTGGCGTTTTTCCATAGGCTCCGCCCCCC
TGACGAGCATCACAAAAATCGACGCTCAAGTCAGAGGTGGCGAAACCCGACAGGACTATAAAGATACCAG
GCGTTTCCCCCTGGAAGCTCCCTCGTGCGCTCTCCTGTTCCGACCCTGCCGCTTACCGGATACCTGTCCG
CCTTTCTCCCTTCGGGAAGCGTGGCGCTTTCTCATAGCTCACGCTGTAGGTATCTCAGTTCGGTGTAGGT
CGTTCGCTCCAAGCTGGGCTGTGTGCACGAACCCCCCGTTCAGCCCGACCGCTGCGCCTTATCCGGTAAC
TATCGTCTTGAGTCCAACCCGGTAAGACACGACTTATCGCCACTGGCAGCAGCCACTGGTAACAGGATTA
GCAGAGCGAGGTATGTAGGCGGTGCTACAGAGTTCTTGAAGTGGTGGCCTAACTACGGCTACACTAGAAG
GACAGTATTTGGTATCTGCGCTCTGCTGAAGCCAGTTACCTTCGGAAAAAGAGTTGGTAGCTCTTGATCC
GGCAAACAAACCACCGCTGGTAGCGGTGGTTTTTTTGTTTGCAAGCAGCAGATTACGCGCAGAAAAAAAG
GATCTCAAGAAGATCCTTTGATCTTTTCTACGGGGTCTGACGCTCAGTGGAACGAAAACTCACGTTAAGG
GATTTTGGTCATGAGATTATCAAAAAGGATCTTCACCTAGATCCTTTTAAATTAAAAATGAAGTTTTAAA
TCAATCTAAAGTATATATGAGTAAACTTGGTCTGACAGTTACCAATGCTTAATCAGTGAGGCACCTATCT
CAGCGATCTGTCTATTTCGTTCATCCATAGTTGCCTGACTCCCCGTCGTGTAGATAACTACGATACGGGA
GGGCTTACCATCTGGCCCCAGTGCTGCAATGATACCGCGAGACCCACGCTCACCGGCTCCAGATTTATCA
GCAATAAACCAGCCAGCCGGAAGGGCCGAGCGCAGAAGTGGTCCTGCAACTTTATCCGCCTCCATCCAGT
CTATTAATTGTTGCCGGGAAGCTAGAGTAAGTAGTTCGCCAGTTAATAGTTTGCGCAACGTTGTTGCCAT
TGCTGCAGGCATCGTGGTGTCACGCTCGTCGTTTGGTATGGCTTCATTCAGCTCCGGTTCCCAACGATCA
AGGCGAGTTACATGATCCCCCATGTTGTGCAAAAAAGCGGTTAGCTCCTTCGGTCCTCCGATCGTTGTCA
GAAGTAAGTTGGCCGCAGTGTTATCACTCATGGTTATGGCAGCACTGCATAATTCTCTTACTGTCATGCC
ATCCGTAAGATGCTTTTCTGTGACTGGTGAGTACTCAACCAAGTCATTCTGAGAATAGTGTATGCGGCGA
CCGAGTTGCTCTTGCCCGGCGTCAACACGGGATAATACCGCGCCACATAGCAGAACTTTAAAAGTGCTCA
TCATTGGAAAACGTTCTTCGGGGCGAAAACTCTCAAGGATCTTACCGCTGTTGAGATCCAGTTCGATGTA
ACCCACTCGTGCACCCAACTGATCTTCAGCATCTTTTACTTTCACCAGCGTTTCTGGGTGAGCAAAAACA
GGAAGGCAAAATGCCGCAAAAAAGGGAATAAGGGCGACACGGAAATGTTGAATACTCATACTCTTCCTTT
TTCAATATTATTGAAGCATTTATCAGGGTTATTGTCTCATGAGCGGATACATATTTGAATGTATTTAGAA
AAATAAACAAATAGGGGTTCCGCGCACATTTCCCCGAAAAGTGCCACCTGACGTCTAAGAAACCATTATT
ATCATGACATTAACCTATAAAAATAGGCGTATCACGAGGCCCTTTCGTCTTCAAGAATTAATTCTATATT
CTAAAAACACAAATGATACTTCTAAAAAAAAAT
Features (pLannotate 1.2.2; 10 found; start..end, strand, type, name):
      1..2510    +  promoter       Ac5 promoter: Drosophila melanogaster actin 5C promoter
   2530..3246    +  CDS            EGFP: EGFP is a basic (constitutively fluorescent) green fluorescent protein published in 1996, derived from Aequorea victoria. It is reported to be a rapidly-maturing weak dimer with moderate acid sensitivity.
   3256..8382    +  CDS            TNRC6A (fragment): TNR6A_HUMAN - Also known as CAGH26, KIAA1460, TNRC6. Experimental evidence at protein level: Swiss-Prot protein existence level 1. Plays a role in RNA-mediated gene silencing by both micro- RNAs (miRNAs) and short interfering RNAs (siRNAs). Required for miRNA- dependent repression of translation and for siRNA-dependent endonucleolytic cleavage of complementary mRNAs by argonaute family proteins. As a scaffolding protein, associates with argonaute proteins bound to partially complementary mRNAs, and can simultaneously recruit CCR4-NOT and PAN deadenylase complexes. From Homo sapiens (Human).
   8414..8455    +  CDS            V5 tag: epitope tag from simian virus 5
   8555..8689    -  polyA_signal   SV40 poly(A) signal: SV40 polyadenylation signal
   8712..8796    -  CDS            large T antigen (fragment): large T antigen from SV40 (simian virus 40)
   8797..9244    +  CDS            TcR (fragment): tetracycline efflux protein; tet; confers resistance to tetracycline
   9290..9878    -  rep_origin     ori: high-copy-number ColE1/pMB1/pBR322/pUC origin of replication
  10049..10909   -  CDS            AmpR: β-lactamase; bla; confers resistance to ampicillin, carbenicillin, and related antibiotics
  10910..11014   -  promoter       AmpR promoter: bla
