[The description below was written by a language model from this plasmid's Addgene catalogue record and pLannotate feature annotations shown in this document.]
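Description:
pAc5.1B-EGFP-HsTNRC6A_L is an insect-cell expression plasmid of about 11.2 kb for producing human TNRC6A (GW182) as a fluorescent fusion protein. The catalogue lists the backbone as unknown, although the name and the annotated parts point to a pAc5.1-type vector. Expression is driven by the Drosophila melanogaster actin 5C (Ac5) promoter, a strong constitutive promoter commonly used in Drosophila cultured cells. In bacteria the plasmid replicates from a ColE1/pUC-type origin and is selected with ampicillin through the β-lactamase gene and its own promoter. The record describes it as low copy, even though this origin class is annotated as high copy. Short annotated fragments of a tetracycline resistance gene and of SV40 large T antigen appear to be non-functional backbone remnants. No selectable marker for insect cells is annotated, which suggests use by transient transfection.

The payload is an EGFP coding sequence placed immediately upstream of the TNRC6A open reading frame, giving an N-terminally EGFP-tagged protein. The insert is recorded as carrying A339T and K1578E substitutions relative to the UniProt isoform 2 reference. A V5 epitope tag from the vector lies just downstream of the insert, but the record does not say whether it is read in frame or preceded by a stop codon. An SV40 polyadenylation signal follows, annotated on the opposite strand.

TNRC6A is a scaffold protein that binds Argonaute proteins and recruits the CCR4-NOT and PAN deadenylase complexes during miRNA-mediated silencing. The associated publication concerns PABPC1-binding sites in GW182 proteins, so the construct is suited to localisation, interaction and silencing studies of the human protein in insect cells. The sequence annotated here is a repository sequencing result.
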