Addgene plasmid #146843: pAc5.1B-EGFP-HsTNRC6A_L
Purpose: Insect Expression of HsTNRC6A
Depositing lab: Elisa Izaurralde. Depositing organization: Max Planck Institute for Developmental Biology. Publication: Two PABPC1-binding sites in GW182 proteins promote miRNA-mediated gene silencing. Huntzinger E, Braun JE, Heimstädt S, Zekri L, Izaurralde E. EMBO J. 2010 Dec 15;29(24):4146-60. doi: 10.1038/emboj.2010.274 PubMed 21063388.
Backbone
  Vector backbone: Unknown
  Vector type: Insect Expression
Growth in bacteria
  Bacterial resistance: Ampicillin, 100 μg/mL
  Growth temperature: 37°C
  Growth strain: DH5alpha
  Copy number: Low Copy
Gene/Insert
  Gene/Insert name: HsTNRC6A
  Species: H. sapiens (human)
  Mutation: A339T, K1578E compared to the sequence of isoform2 given by Uniprot: Q8NDV7-2
  Entrez Gene: TNRC6A (a.k.a. CAGH26, FAME6, GW1, GW182, TNRC6)
  Cloning method: Unknown
Terms and licenses: Academic/Nonprofit Terms; Industry Terms: Not Available to Industry
Depositor comments: Plasmids from this collection were made available to the research community and donated after the lab closed. Please note that the sequence provided by the depositing laboratory may be theoretical/predicted or based on Sanger sequencing results. There may be discrepancies between sequencing results obtained by Addgene and the depositor sequence. If an Addgene verified sequence is not available, please contact before placing your order to request that our lab fully sequence the plasmid.
How to cite: pAc5.1B-EGFP-HsTNRC6A_L was a gift from Elisa Izaurralde (Addgene plasmid # 146843 ; http://n2t.net/addgene:146843 ; RRID:Addgene_146843)
